>Addgene plasmid #233476 | pMTKM04 | addgene full sequence | sequence record 467129 | Addgene NGS Result
CTGTACAGACGCGTGTACGCATGTAACATTATACTGAAAACCTTGCTTGAGAAGGTTTTGGGACGCTCGA
AGTGAGCAAAAGGCCAGCAAAAGGCCAGGAACCGTAAAAAGGCCGCGTTGCTGGCGTTTTTCCATAGGCT
CCGCCCCCCTGACGAGCATCACAAAAATCGACGCTCAAGTCAGAGGTGGCGAAACCCGACAGGACTATAA
AGATACCAGGCGTTTCCCCCTGGAAGCTCCCTCGTGCGCTCTCCTGTTCCGACCCTGCCGCTTACCGGAT
ACCTGTCCGCCTTTCTCCCTTCGGGAAGCGTGGCGCTTTCTCATAGCTCACGCTGTAGGTATCTCAGTTC
GGTGTAGGTCGTTCGCTCCAAGCTGGGCTGTGTGCACGAACCCCCCGTTCAGCCCGACCGCTGCGCCTTA
TCCGGTAACTATCGTCTTGAGTCCAACCCGGTAAGACACGACTTATCGCCACTGGCAGCAGCCACTGGTA
ACAGGATTAGCAGAGCGAGGTATGTAGGCGGTGCTACAGAGTTCTTGAAGTGGTGGCCTAACTACGGCTA
CACTAGAAGAACAGTATTTGGTATCTGCGCTCTGCTGAAGCCAGTTACCTTCGGAAAAAGAGTTGGTAGC
TCTTGATCCGGCAAACAAACCACCGCTGGTAGCGGTGGTTTTTTTGTTTGCAAGCAGCAGATTACGCGCA
GAAAAAAAGGATCTCAAGAAGATCCTTTGATCTTTTCTACACTAGTTCAACATCTTTGGATAATATCAGA
ATGAGAAAGAACAGATACGCAGTACGTTTTTTGGTGAGCTCTTTGCACTTCTTTAGTTCTTTCCATCAAT
ATCAGTTTTTTAAACTTTTAGGACTAAAAGTGATGTTTAACTTCAAAATGTTTAAAATTTTGTTCTTCCC
GACGTTCATTAAGAATACTAATACACTTTAATAATTATTTTAATATTTTGTTCTAAATAATGACTTTTAA
TTAAAAAAGATAAAATATAAAAACATCATAATAACTCACCAGAGGTTAAGAACAAAAAAACAAATTAGAT
ATCTGCTAATCCAATATAGTTAAATCAATCTTTCCTTGGTATAATGGGTATATTACATATATTTCAAGGA
CCGACACTCCTACCAAATATCTAAAATTTACCATATTAACATAACATGTATATAAACGTCAAATCATAAT
CAGCACTAGTATATGTGTTATGTAGTATACTCTTTCTTCAACAATTAAATACTCTCGGTAGCCAAGTTGG
TTTAAGGCGCAAGACTGTAATTTATCACTACGAAATCTTGAGATCGGGCGTTCGACTCGCCCCCGGGAGA
GATGGCCGGCATGGTCCCAGCCTCCTCGCTGGCGCCGGCTGGGCAACACCTTCGGGTGGCGAATGGGACT
CGAGACCGAAAGTGAAACGTGATTTCATGCGTCATTTTGAACATTTTGTAAATCTTATTTAATAATGTGT
GCGGCAATTCACATTTAATTTATGAATGTTTTCTTAACATCGCGGCAACTCAAGAAACGGCAGGTTCGGA
TCTTAGCTACTAGAGAAAGAGGAGAAATACTAGATGCGTAAAGGCGAAGAGCTGTTCACTGGTGTCGTCC
CTATTCTGGTGGAACTGGATGGTGATGTCAACGGTCATAAGTTTTCCGTGCGTGGCGAGGGTGAAGGTGA
CGCAACTAATGGTAAACTGACGCTGAAGTTCATCTGTACTACTGGTAAACTGCCGGTTCCTTGGCCGACT
CTGGTAACGACGCTGACTTATGGTGTTCAGTGCTTTGCTCGTTATCCGGACCATATGAAGCAGCATGACT
TCTTCAAGTCCGCCATGCCGGAAGGCTATGTGCAGGAACGCACGATTTCCTTTAAGGATGACGGCACGTA
CAAAACGCGTGCGGAAGTGAAATTTGAAGGCGATACCCTGGTAAACCGCATTGAGCTGAAAGGCATTGAC
TTTAAAGAGGACGGCAATATCCTGGGCCATAAGCTGGAATACAATTTTAACAGCCACAATGTTTACATCA
CCGCCGATAAACAAAAAAATGGCATTAAAGCGAATTTTAAAATTCGCCACAACGTGGAGGATGGCAGCGT
GCAGCTGGCTGATCACTACCAGCAAAACACTCCAATCGGTGATGGTCCTGTTCTGCTGCCAGACAATCAC
TATCTGAGCACGCAAAGCGTTCTGTCTAAAGATCCGAACGAGAAACGCGATCATATGGTTCTGCTGGAGT
TCGTAACCGCAGCGGGCATCACGCATGGTATGGATGAACTGTACAAATGACCAGGCATCAAATAAAACGA
AAGGCTCAGTCGAAAGACTGGGCCTTTCGTTTTATCTGTTGTTTGTCGGTGAACGCTCTCTACTAGAGTC
ACACTGGCTCACCTTCGGGTGGGCCTTTCTGCGTTTATAGGTCTCCGTTTTAGAGCTAGAAATAGCAAGT
TAAAATAAGGCTAGTCCGTTATCAACTTGAAAAAGTGGCACCGAGTCGGTGCTTTTTTTATTTTTTGTCA
CTATTGTTATGTAAAATGCCACCTCTGACAGTATGGAACGCAAACTTCTGTCTAGTGGATATAGGTCTAG
AGATCTGTTTAGCTTGCCTCGTCCCCGCCGGGTCACCCGGCCAGCGACATGGAGGCCCAGAATACCCTCC
TTGACAGTCTTGACGTGCGCAGCTCAGGGGCATGATGTGACTGTCGCCCGTACATTTAGCCCATACATCC
CCATGTATAATCATTTGCATCCATACATTTTGATGGCCGCACGGCGCGAAGCAAAAATTACGGCTCCTCG
CTGCAGACCTGCGAGCAGGGAAACGCTCCCCTCACAGACGCGTTGAATTGTCCCCACGCCGCGCCCCTGT
AGAGAAATATAAAAGGTTAGGATTTGCCACTGAGGTTCTTCTTTCATATACTTCCTTTTAAAATCTTGCT
AGGATACAGTTCTCACATCACATCCGAACATAAACAACAATGGGTAAGGAAAAGACTCACGTTTCGAGGC
CGCGATTAAATTCCAACATGGATGCTGATTTATATGGGTATAAATGGGCTCGCGATAATGTCGGGCAATC
AGGTGCGACAATCTATCGATTGTATGGGAAGCCCGATGCGCCAGAGTTGTTTCTGAAACATGGCAAAGGT
AGCGTTGCCAATGATGTTACAGATGAGATGGTCAGACTAAACTGGCTGACGGAATTTATGCCTCTTCCGA
CCATCAAGCATTTTATCCGTACTCCTGATGATGCATGGTTACTCACCACTGCGATCCCCGGCAAAACAGC
ATTCCAGGTATTAGAAGAATATCCTGATTCAGGTGAAAATATTGTTGATGCGCTGGCAGTGTTCCTGCGC
CGGTTGCATTCGATTCCTGTTTGTAATTGTCCTTTTAACAGCGATCGCGTATTTCGTCTGGCTCAGGCGC
AATCACGAATGAATAACGGTTTGGTTGATGCGAGTGATTTTGATGACGAGCGTAATGGCTGGCCTGTTGA
ACAAGTCTGGAAAGAAATGCATAAGCTTTTGCCATTCTCACCGGATTCAGTCGTCACTCATGGTGATTTC
TCACTTGATAACCTTATTTTTGACGAGGGGAAATTAATAGGTTGTATTGATGTTGGACGAGTCGGAATCG
ACGTCGCTGCCTGCAGGATGGCAAAGGTAGCGTTGCCAATGATGTTACAGATGAGATGGTCAGACTAAAC
TGGCTGACGGAATTTATGCCTCTTCCGACCATCAAGCATTTTATCCGTACTCCTGATGATGCATGGTTAC
TCACCACTGCGATCCCCGGCAAAACAGCATTCCAGGTATTAGAAGAATATCCTGATTCAGGTGAAAATAT
TGTTGATGCGCTGGCAGTGTTCCTGCGCCGGTTGCATTCGATTCCTGTTTGTAATTGTCCTTTTAACAGC
GATCGCGTATTTCGTCTGGCTCAGGCGCAATCACGAATGAATAACGGTTTGGTTGATGCGAGTGATTTTG
ATGACGAGCGTAATGGCTGGCCTGTTGAACAAGTCTGGAAAGAAATGCATAAGCTTTTGCCATTCTCACC
GGATTCAGTCGTCACTCATGGTGATTTCTCACTTGATAACCTTATTTTTGACGAGGGGAAATTAATAGGT
TGTATTGATGTTGGACGAGTCGGAATCGCAGACCGATACCAGGATCTTGCCATCCTATGGAACTGCCTCG
GTGAGTTTTCTCCTTCATTACAGAAACGGCTTTTTCAAAAATATGGTATTGATAATCCTGATATGAATAA
ATTGCAGTTTCATTTGATGCTCGATGAGTTTTTCTAATCAGTACTGACAATAAAAAGATTCTTGTTTTCA
AGAACTTGTCATTTGTATAGTTTTTTTATATTGTAGTTGTTCTATTTTAATCAAATGTTAGCGTGATTTA
TATTTTTTTTCGCCTCGACATCATCTGCCCAGATGCGAAGTTAAGTGCGCAGAAAGTAATATCATGCGTC
AATCGTATGTGAATGCTGGTCGCTATACTGCTGTCGATTCGATACTAACGCCGCCATCCAGTGTCGAAAA
CGAGCTCTCGAGAACCCTTAATCAAAAAGGATCTTCACCTAGATCCTTTTAAATTAAAAATGAAGTTTTA
AATCAATCTAAAGTATATATGAGTAAACTTGGTCTGACAGTTACCAATGCTTAATCAGTGAGGCACCTAT
CTCAGCGATCTGTCTATTTCGTTCATCCATAGTTGCCTGACTCCCCGTCGTGTAGATAACTACGATACGG
GAGGGCTTACCATCTGGCCCCAGTGCTGCAATGATACCGCGGGACCCACGCTCACCGGCTCCAGATTTAT
CAGCAATAAACCAGCCAGCCGGAAGGGCCGAGCGCAGAAGTGGTCCTGCAACTTTATCCGCCTCCATCCA
GTCTATTAATTGTTGCCGGGAAGCTAGAGTAAGTAGTTCGCCAGTTAATAGTTTGCGCAACGTTGTTGCC
ATTGCTACAGGCATCGTGGTGTCACGCTCGTCGTTTGGTATGGCTTCATTCAGCTCCGGTTCCCAACGAT
CAAGGCGAGTTACATGATCCCCCATGTTGTGCAAAAAAGCGGTTAGCTCCTTCGGTCCTCCGATCGTTGT
CAGAAGTAAGTTGGCCGCAGTGTTATCACTCATGGTTATGGCAGCACTGCATAATTCTCTTACTGTCATG
CCATCCGTAAGATGCTTTTCTGTGACTGGTGAGTACTCAACCAAGTCATTCTGAGAATAGTGTATGCGGC
GACCGAGTTGCTCTTGCCCGGCGTCAATACGGGATAATACCGCGCCACATAGCAGAACTTTAAAAGTGCT
CATCATTGGAAAACGTTCTTCGGGGCGAAAACTCTCAAGGATCTTACCGCTGTTGAGATCCAGTTCGATG
TAACCCACTCGTGCACCCAACTGATCTTCAGCATCTTTTACTTTCACCAGCGTTTCTGGGTGAGCAAAAA
CAGGAAGGCAAAATGCCGCAAAAAAGGGAATAAGGGCGACACGGAAATGTTGAATACTCATACTCTTCCT
TTTTCAATATTATTGAAGCATTTATCAGGGTTATTGTCTCATGAGCGGATACATATTTGAATGTATTTAG
AAAAATAAACAAATAGGGGTTCGTCGACAGTCGAACAAGAAGCAGGCAAAGTTTAGAGCACTGCCCCTCC
GCACTCAAAAAAGAAAAAACTAGGAGGAAAATAAAATTCTCAACCACACAAACACATAAACACATACAAA
TACAAATACAAGCTTATTTACTTGACATCGCGCGATCTTCCACTATTCAGCGCCGTCCGCCCTCTCTCGT
GTTTTTTGTTTACGCGACAACTATGCGAAATCCGGAGCAACGGGCAACCGTTTGGGGAAAGACCACACCC
ACGCGCGATCGCCATGGCAACGAGGTCGCACACGCCCCACACCCAGACCTCCCTGCGAGCGGGCATGGGT
ACAATGTCCCCGTTGCCACAGACACCACTTCGTAGCACAGCGCAGAGCGTAGCGTGTTGTTGCTGCTGAC
AAAAGAAAATTTTTCTTAGCAAAGCAAAGGAGGGGAAGCACGGGCAGATAGCACCGTACCATACCCTTGG
AAACTCGAAATGAACGAAGCAGGAAATGAGAGAATGAGAGTTTTGTAGGTATATATAGCGGTAGTGTTTG
CGCGTTACCATCATCTTCTGGATCTATCTATTGTTCTTTTCCTCATCACTTTCCCCTTTTTCGCTCTTCT
TCTTGTCTTTTATTTCTTTCTTTTTTTTAATTGTTCCCTCGATTGGCTATCTACCAAAGAATCCAAACTT
AATACACGTATTTATTTGTCCAATTACCATGGATAAGAAATACTCAATAGGCTTAGATATCGGCACAAAT
AGCGTCGGATGGGCGGTGATCACTGATGAATATAAGGTTCCGTCTAAAAAGTTCAAGGTTCTGGGAAATA
CAGACCGCCACAGTATCAAAAAAAATCTTATAGGGGCTCTTTTATTTGACAGTGGAGAGACAGCGGAAGC
GACTCGACTCAAACGGACAGCTCGTAGAAGGTATACACGTCGGAAGAATCGTATTTGTTATCTACAGGAG
ATTTTTTCAAATGAGATGGCGAAAGTAGATGATAGTTTCTTTCATCGACTTGAAGAGTCTTTTTTGGTGG
AAGAAGACAAGAAGCATGAACGTCATCCTATTTTTGGAAATATAGTAGATGAAGTTGCTTATCATGAGAA
ATATCCAACTATCTATCATCTGCGAAAAAAATTGGTAGATTCTACTGATAAAGCGGATTTGCGCTTAATC
TATTTGGCCTTAGCGCATATGATTAAGTTTCGTGGTCATTTTTTGATTGAGGGAGATTTAAATCCTGATA
ATAGTGATGTGGACAAACTATTTATCCAGTTGGTACAAACCTACAATCAATTATTTGAAGAAAACCCTAT
TAACGCAAGTGGAGTAGATGCTAAAGCGATTCTTTCTGCACGATTGAGTAAATCAAGACGATTAGAAAAT
CTCATTGCTCAGCTCCCCGGTGAGAAGAAAAATGGCTTATTTGGGAATCTCATTGCTTTGTCATTGGGTT
TGACCCCTAATTTTAAATCAAATTTTGATTTGGCAGAAGATGCTAAATTACAGCTTTCAAAAGATACTTA
CGATGATGATTTAGATAATTTATTGGCGCAAATTGGAGATCAATATGCTGATTTGTTTTTGGCAGCTAAG
AATTTATCAGATGCTATTTTACTTTCAGATATCCTAAGAGTAAATACTGAAATAACTAAGGCTCCCCTAT
CAGCTTCAATGATTAAACGCTACGATGAACATCATCAAGACTTGACTCTTTTAAAAGCTTTAGTTCGACA
ACAACTTCCAGAAAAGTATAAAGAAATCTTTTTTGATCAATCAAAAAACGGATATGCAGGTTATATTGAT
GGGGGAGCTAGCCAAGAAGAATTTTATAAATTTATCAAACCAATTTTAGAAAAAATGGATGGTACTGAGG
AATTATTGGTGAAACTAAATCGTGAAGATTTGCTGCGCAAGCAACGGACCTTTGACAACGGCTCTATTCC
CCATCAAATTCACTTGGGTGAGCTGCATGCTATTTTGAGAAGACAAGAAGACTTTTATCCATTTTTAAAA
GACAATCGTGAGAAGATTGAAAAAATCTTGACTTTTCGAATTCCTTATTATGTTGGTCCATTGGCGCGTG
GCAATAGTCGTTTTGCATGGATGACTCGGAAGTCTGAAGAAACAATTACCCCATGGAATTTTGAAGAAGT
TGTCGATAAAGGTGCTTCAGCTCAATCATTTATTGAACGCATGACAAACTTTGATAAAAATCTTCCAAAT
GAAAAAGTACTACCAAAACATAGTTTGCTTTATGAGTATTTTACGGTTTATAACGAATTGACAAAGGTCA
AATATGTTACTGAAGGAATGCGAAAACCAGCATTTCTTTCAGGTGAACAGAAGAAAGCCATTGTTGATTT
ACTCTTCAAAACAAATCGAAAAGTAACCGTTAAGCAATTAAAAGAAGATTATTTCAAAAAAATAGAATGT
TTTGATAGTGTTGAAATTTCAGGAGTTGAAGATAGATTTAATGCTTCATTAGGTACCTACCATGATTTGC
TAAAAATTATTAAAGATAAAGATTTTTTGGATAATGAAGAAAATGAAGATATCTTAGAGGATATTGTTTT
AACATTGACCTTATTTGAAGATAGGGAGATGATTGAGGAAAGACTTAAAACATATGCTCACCTCTTTGAT
GATAAGGTGATGAAACAGCTTAAACGTCGCCGTTATACTGGTTGGGGACGTTTGTCTCGAAAATTGATTA
ATGGTATTAGGGATAAGCAATCTGGCAAAACAATATTAGATTTTTTGAAATCAGATGGTTTTGCCAATCG
CAATTTTATGCAGCTGATCCATGATGATAGTTTGACATTTAAAGAAGACATTCAAAAAGCACAAGTGTCT
GGACAAGGCGATAGTTTACATGAACATATTGCAAATTTAGCTGGTAGCCCTGCTATTAAAAAAGGTATTT
TACAGACTGTAAAAGTTGTTGATGAATTGGTCAAAGTAATGGGGCGGCATAAGCCAGAAAATATCGTTAT
TGAAATGGCACGTGAAAATCAGACAACTCAAAAGGGCCAGAAAAATTCGCGAGAGCGTATGAAACGAATC
GAAGAAGGTATCAAAGAATTAGGAAGTCAGATTCTTAAAGAGCATCCTGTTGAAAATACTCAATTGCAAA
ATGAAAAGCTCTATCTCTATTATCTCCAAAATGGAAGAGACATGTATGTGGACCAAGAATTAGATATTAA
TCGTTTAAGTGATTATGATGTCGATCACATTGTTCCACAAAGTTTCCTTAAAGACGATTCAATAGACAAT
AAGGTCTTAACGCGTTCTGATAAAAATCGTGGTAAATCGGATAACGTTCCAAGTGAAGAAGTAGTCAAAA
AGATGAAAAACTATTGGAGACAACTTCTAAACGCCAAGTTAATCACTCAACGTAAGTTTGATAATTTAAC
GAAAGCTGAACGTGGAGGTTTGAGTGAACTTGATAAAGCTGGTTTTATCAAACGCCAATTGGTTGAAACT
CGCCAAATCACTAAGCATGTGGCACAAATTTTGGATAGTCGCATGAATACTAAATACGATGAAAATGATA
AACTTATTCGAGAGGTTAAAGTGATTACCTTAAAATCTAAATTAGTTTCTGACTTCCGAAAAGATTTCCA
ATTCTATAAAGTACGTGAGATTAACAATTACCATCATGCCCATGATGCGTATCTAAATGCCGTCGTTGGA
ACTGCTTTGATTAAGAAATATCCAAAACTTGAATCGGAGTTTGTCTATGGTGATTATAAAGTTTATGATG
TTCGTAAAATGATTGCTAAGTCTGAGCAAGAAATAGGCAAAGCAACCGCAAAATATTTCTTTTACTCTAA
TATCATGAACTTCTTCAAAACAGAAATTACACTTGCAAATGGAGAGATTCGCAAACGCCCTCTAATCGAA
ACTAATGGGGAAACTGGAGAAATTGTCTGGGATAAAGGGCGAGATTTTGCCACAGTGCGCAAAGTATTGT
CCATGCCCCAAGTCAATATTGTCAAGAAAACAGAAGTACAGACAGGCGGATTCTCCAAGGAGTCAATTTT
ACCAAAAAGAAATTCGGACAAGCTTATTGCTCGTAAAAAAGACTGGGATCCAAAAAAATATGGTGGTTTT
GATAGTCCAACGGTAGCTTATTCAGTCCTAGTGGTTGCTAAGGTGGAAAAAGGGAAATCGAAGAAGTTAA
AATCCGTTAAAGAGTTACTAGGGATCACAATTATGGAAAGAAGTTCCTTTGAAAAAAATCCGATTGACTT
TTTAGAAGCTAAAGGATATAAGGAAGTTAAAAAAGACTTAATCATTAAACTACCTAAATATAGTCTTTTT
GAGTTAGAAAACGGTCGTAAACGGATGCTGGCTAGTGCCGGAGAATTACAAAAAGGAAATGAGCTGGCTC
TGCCAAGCAAATATGTGAATTTTTTATATTTAGCTAGTCATTATGAAAAGTTGAAGGGTAGTCCAGAAGA
TAACGAACAAAAACAATTGTTTGTGGAGCAGCATAAGCATTATTTAGATGAGATTATTGAGCAAATCAGT
GAATTTTCTAAGCGTGTTATTTTAGCAGATGCCAATTTAGATAAAGTTCTTAGTGCATATAACAAACATA
GAGACAAACCAATACGTGAACAAGCAGAAAATATTATTCATTTATTTACGTTGACGAATCTTGGAGCTCC
CGCTGCTTTTAAATATTTTGATACAACAATTGATCGTAAACGATATACGTCTACAAAAGAAGTTTTAGAT
GCCACTCTTATCCATCAATCCATCACTGGTCTTTATGAAACACGCATTGATTTGAGTCAGCTAGGAGGTG
ACGGTGGAGGGCCAAAAAAGAAAAGAAAAGTTGAAGATGCTTCTGCTCATCATCACCATCACCATCACCA
TTAAATCCGCTCTAACCGAAAAGGAAGGAGTTAGACAACCTGAAGTCTAGGTCCCTATTTATTTTTTTAT
AGTTATGTTAGTATTAAGAACGTTATTTATATTTCAAATTTTTCTTTTTTTT
Features (pLannotate 1.2.2; 15 found; start..end, strand, type, name):
    129..717     -  rep_origin     ori: high-copy-number ColE1/pMB1/pBR322/pUC origin of replication
   1241..1329    +  ncRNA          tRNA: Accession: RF00005 - tRNA
   1574..2287    +  CDS            superfolder GFP: GFP variant that folds robustly even when fused to poorly folded proteins (Pédelacq et al., 2006)
   2299..2370    +  terminator     rrnB T1 terminator: transcription terminator T1 from the E. coli rrnB gene
   2386..2413    +  terminator     T7Te terminator: phage T7 early transcription terminator
   2427..2502    +  misc_RNA       gRNA scaffold: guide RNA scaffold for the Streptococcus pyogenes CRISPR/Cas9 system
   2636..3640    +  gene           kanMX (fragment): yeast selectable marker conferring kanamycin resistance (Wach et al., 1994)
   3658..4307    +  CDS            KanR (fragment): aminoglycoside phosphotransferase; aph(3')-Ia; confers resistance to kanamycin
   4313..4510    +  terminator     TEF terminator: Ashbya gossypii TEF terminator
   4661..5521    -  CDS            AmpR: β-lactamase; bla; confers resistance to ampicillin, carbenicillin, and related antibiotics
   5522..5613    -  promoter       AmpR promoter: bla
   5761..6174    -  CDS            YJC7_YEAST: Protein predicted: Swiss-Prot protein existence level 4. From Saccharomyces cerevisiae (strain ATCC 204508 / S288c) (Baker's yeast).
   6329..10432   +  CDS            cas9: CAS9_STRP1 - Also known as csn1 From Streptococcus pyogenes serotype M1.
  10481..10501   +  CDS            7xHis: 6xHis affinity tag
  10505..72      +  terminator     CYC1 terminator (across the origin): S. cerevisiae CYC1; transcription terminator for CYC1
