[The description below was written by a language model from this plasmid's Addgene catalogue record and pLannotate feature annotations shown in this document.]
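Description:
pMTKM04 is an empty-backbone yeast CRISPR vector of about 10.6 kb, derived from pBBK02 and built for genome editing in Kluyveromyces marxianus and, in principle, other yeasts. In E. coli it is maintained at high copy through a ColE1/pUC-type origin and selected with ampicillin via the bla gene and its native promoter. According to the depositor, the yeast origin of the parent plasmid was replaced with an optimised pan-yeast autonomously replicating sequence, intended to support episomal replication across diverse yeast species. This element was not picked up by the automated annotation.

The plasmid carries Streptococcus pyogenes Cas9 followed by a polyhistidine tag and the S. cerevisiae CYC1 terminator. The promoter driving Cas9 is not named in the record, although a region upstream of it matches a predicted S. cerevisiae open reading frame and may simply reflect yeast-derived regulatory sequence. The guide RNA cassette begins with a tRNA, described as a tyrosine tRNA in the plasmid's purpose line, which typically provides Pol III transcription and processing of the downstream guide. Between the tRNA and the SpCas9 gRNA scaffold sits a superfolder GFP cassette ended by the rrnB T1 and T7Te bacterial terminators. This is a BsaI dropout: Golden Gate insertion of a spacer removes GFP, so correct clones appear as non-fluorescent E. coli colonies.

Yeast selection is G418 resistance in a "split" format. The annotation shows a kanMX fragment and a separate KanR fragment followed by the Ashbya gossypii TEF terminator, but the record does not explain how the split marker is designed to function.
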