Addgene plasmid #233476: pMTKM04
Purpose: (Empty Backbone) SpCAS9-Tyr-[gRNA: BsaI GFP dropout] with pan(OPT)ARS replication origin and split-G418 selection.
Depositing lab: Vincent Martin. Depositing organization: Concordia University. Publication: Sequencing of a Dairy Isolate Unlocks Kluyveromyces marxianus as a Host for Lactose Valorization. Thornbury M, Knoops A, Summerby-Murray I, Dhaliwal J, Johnson S, Utomo JC, Joshi J, Narcross L, Remondetto G, Pouliot M, Whiteway M, Martin VJJ. ACS Synth Biol. 2025 Jul 8. doi: 10.1021/acssynbio.5c00096. PubMed 40629255.
Backbone
  Vector backbone: pBBK02
  Backbone manufacturer: Vincent Martin, Addgene plasmid #178986
  Vector type: Yeast Expression, CRISPR, Synthetic Biology
  Selectable markers: Split-KanamycinR
Growth in bacteria
  Bacterial resistance: Ampicillin, 100 μg/mL
  Growth temperature: 37°C
  Growth strain: DH5alpha
  Copy number: High Copy
Gene/Insert
  Gene/Insert name: None
Terms and licenses: Academic/Nonprofit Terms; Industry Terms: Not Available to Industry
Depositor comments: The origin of replication from the original backbone was replaced with a pan-yeast autonomously replicating sequence (ARS) from PMID: 24205893. Please visit https://doi.org/10.1101/2025.02.03.636257 for bioRxiv preprint.
How to cite: pMTKM04 was a gift from Vincent Martin (Addgene plasmid # 233476 ; http://n2t.net/addgene:233476 ; RRID:Addgene_233476)
